Addgene plasmid #82174: pDONR223_CDC42_p.Q61L
Purpose: Gateway Donor vector containing CDC42 , part of the Target Accelerator Plasmid Collection.
Depositing lab: Jesse Boehm & William Hahn & David Root. Depositing organization: Broad Institute. Publication: Systematic Functional Interrogation of Rare Cancer Variants Identifies Oncogenic Alleles. Kim E, Ilic N, Shrestha Y, Zou L, Kamburov A, Zhu C, Yang X, Lubonja R, Tran N, Nguyen C, Lawrence MS, Piccioni F, Bagul M, Doench JG, Chouinard CR, Wu X, Hogstrom L, Natoli T, Tamayo P, Horn H, Corsello SM, Lage K, Root DE, Subramanian A, Golub TR, Getz G, Boehm JS, Hahn WC. Cancer Discov. 2016 Jul;6(7):714-26. doi: 10.1158/2159-8290.CD-16-0160. Epub 2016 May 4. PubMed 27147599.
Backbone
  Vector backbone: pDONR223
  Backbone manufacturer: Invitrogen
  Backbone size w/o insert (bp): 2790
  Vector type: Gateway Entry vector
Growth in bacteria
  Bacterial resistance: Spectinomycin, 50 μg/mL
  Growth temperature: 37°C
  Growth strain: DH5alpha
  Copy number: High Copy
Gene/Insert
  Gene/Insert name: CDC42
  Species: H. sapiens (human)
  Mutation: Q61L
  GenBank ID: NM_001791.3
  Entrez Gene: CDC42 (a.k.a. CDC42Hs, G25K, TKS)
  Promoter: None
  Cloning method: Gateway Cloning
  Sequencing primers: 5′ M13pUC-fwd; 3′ M13-Rev
Terms and licenses: Academic/Nonprofit Terms; Industry Terms: Not Available to Industry
Depositor comments: Closed state: stop codon immediately follows insert Supporting reference: Systematic morphological profiling of human gene and allele function via Cell Painting. Rohban MH, et al. Elife. 2017, Mar 18;6. pii: e24060. PubMed PMID 28315521
How to cite: pDONR223_CDC42_p.Q61L was a gift from Jesse Boehm & William Hahn & David Root (Addgene plasmid # 82174 ; http://n2t.net/addgene:82174 ; RRID:Addgene_82174)
