[The description below was written by a language model from this plasmid's Addgene catalogue record and pLannotate feature annotations shown in this document.]
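Description:
pDONR223_CDC42_p.Q61L is a Gateway entry clone built on the Invitrogen pDONR223 backbone and carrying the human CDC42 open reading frame with the Q61L substitution. It belongs to the Target Accelerator Plasmid Collection, a set of wild-type and variant alleles assembled for systematic functional testing of cancer-associated mutations. The sequenced plasmid is about 3.4 kb. It replicates in E. coli at high copy number from a ColE1/pUC-type origin and is selected with spectinomycin through the aadA (SmR) aminoglycoside adenylyltransferase gene. Short annotated fragments of lacI, lacZα, a gentamicin resistance gene and an integron Pc promoter appear to be backbone remnants rather than functional units.

The CDC42 coding sequence (576 bp) is annotated as the constitutively active form of this Rho-family small GTPase. It sits between two Gateway attL recombination sites in opposite orientations. The annotation tool labels both as attL3, though an entry clone would normally carry two distinct attL variants to allow directional transfer. The rrnB T1 and T2 terminators lie upstream of the cassette and help insulate it from read-through transcription. A T7 promoter lies just beyond the downstream attL site, facing back toward the insert. The record lists no promoter for the insert, so the plasmid is not an expression construct in itself. Instead, it serves as a source from which the ORF is moved by LR recombination into destination vectors that supply promoters and tags. The clone is in the "closed" configuration, with a stop codon immediately after the insert, so it will not yield C-terminal fusions in the destination vector. The supporting references indicate use in functional screens of cancer variants and in morphological profiling of gene and allele function.
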