Features (pLannotate 1.2.2; 12 found; start..end, strand, type, name):
    711..803     +  CDS            lacI (fragment): lac repressor; lacI; The lac repressor binds to the lac operator to inhibit transcription in E. coli. This inhibition can be relieved by adding lactose or isopropyl-β-D-thiogalactopyranoside (IPTG).
    858..885     -  terminator     rrnB T2 terminator: transcription terminator T2 from the E. coli rrnB gene
   1017..1060    +  terminator     rrnB T1 terminator: Escherichia coli rrnB; transcription terminator T1 from the E. coli rrnB gene
   1107..1143    -  CDS            lacZα (fragment): LacZα fragment of β-galactosidase; lacZ fragment
   1160..1255    +  protein_bind   attL3: mutant version of attL; recombination site for the Gateway® LR reaction LR Clonase™
   1261..1836    +  CDS            Cdc42 (Q61L) (sequence partly withheld): constitutively active mutant of human Rho family small GTPase Cdc42
   1841..1936    -  protein_bind   attL3: mutant version of attL; recombination site for the Gateway® LR reaction LR Clonase™
   1955..1973    -  promoter       T7 promoter: promoter for bacteriophage T7 RNA polymerase
   2163..2186    +  promoter       Pc promoter (fragment): intI1 (promoter lies within the coding sequence); class 1 integron promoter
   2362..2418    +  CDS            GmR (fragment): gentamycin acetyltransferase; aacC1; confers resistance to gentamycin
   2425..3216    +  CDS            SmR: aminoglycoside adenylyltransferase (Murphy, 1985); aadA; confers resistance to spectinomycin and streptomycin
   3309..528     +  rep_origin     ori (across the origin): high-copy-number ColE1/pMB1/pBR322/pUC origin of replication
>Addgene plasmid #82174 | pDONR223_CDC42_p.Q61L | addgene full sequence | sequence record 163893 | Addgene NGS result
GCGGTGGTTTGTTTGCCGGATCAAGAGCTACCAACTCTTTTTCCGAAGGTAACTGGCTTCAGCAGAGCGC
AGATACCAAATACTGTTCTTCTAGTGTAGCCGTAGTTAGGCCACCACTTCAAGAACTCTGTAGCACCGCC
TACATACCTCGCTCTGCTAATCCTGTTACCAGTGGCTGCTGCCAGTGGCGATAAGTCGTGTCTTACCGGG
TTGGACTCAAGACGATAGTTACCGGATAAGGCGCAGCGGTCGGGCTGAACGGGGGGTTCGTGCACACAGC
CCAGCTTGGAGCGAACGACCTACACCGAACTGAGATACCTACAGCGTGAGCTATGAGAAAGCGCCACGCT
TCCCGAAGGGAGAAAGGCGGACAGGTATCCGGTAAGCGGCAGGGTCGGAACAGGAGAGCGCACGAGGGAG
CTTCCAGGGGGAAACGCCTGGTATCTTTATAGTCCTGTCGGGTTTCGCCACCTCTGACTTGAGCGTCGAT
TTTTGTGATGCTCGTCAGGGGGGCGGAGCCTATGGAAAAACGCCAGCAACGCGGCCTTTTTACGGTTCCT
GGCCTTTTGCTGGCCTTTTGCTCACATGTTCTTTCCTGCGTTATCCCCTGATTCTGTGGATAACCGTATT
ACCGCCTTTGAGTGAGCTGATACCGCTCGCCGCAGCCGAACGACCGAGCGCAGCGAGTCAGTGAGCGAGG
AAGCGGAAGAGCGCCCAATACGCAAACCGCCTCTCCCCGCGCGTTGGCCGATTCATTAATGCAGCTGGCA
CGACAGGTTTCCCGACTGGAAAGCGGGCAGTGAGCGCAACGCAATTAATACGCGTACCGCTAGCCAGGAA
GAGTTTGTAGAAACGCAAAAAGGCCATCCGTCAGGATGGCCTTCTGCTTAGTTTGATGCCTGGCAGTTTA
TGGCGGGCGTCCTGCCCGCCACCCTCCGGGCCGTTGCTTCACAACGTTCAAATCCGCTCCCGGCGGATTT
GTCCTACTCAGGAGAGCGTTCACCGACAAACAACAGATAAAACGAAAGGCCCAGTCTTCCGACTGAGCCT
TTCGTTTTATTTGATGCCTGGCAGTTCCCTACTCTCGCGTTAACGCTAGCATGGATGTTTTCCCAGTCAC
GACGTTGTAAAACGACGGCCAGTCTTAAGCTCGGGCCCCAAATAATGATTTTATTTTGACTGATAGTGAC
CTGTTCGTTGCAACAAATTGATGAGCAATGCTTTTTTATAATGACAACTTTGTACAAAAAAGTTGGCACC
[552 nt withheld, positions 1261-1812]
AGCCGCAGGTGTGTGCTGCTATGATTGCCAACTTTCTTGTACAAAGTTGGCATTATAAGAAAGCATTGCT
TATCAATTTGTTGCAACGAACAGGTCACTATCAGTCAAAATAAAATCATTATTTGCCATCCAGCTGATAT
CCCCTATAGTGAGTCGTATTACATGGTCATAGCTGTTTCCTGGCAGCTCTGGCCCGTGTCTCAAAATCTC
TGATGTTACATTGCACAAGATAAAAATATATCATCATGCCTCCTCTAGACCAGCCAGGACAGAAATGCCT
CGACTTCGCTGCTACCCAAGGTTGCCGGGTGACGCACACCGTGGAAACGGATGAAGGCACGAACCCAGTG
GACATAAGCCTGTTCGGTTCGTAAGCTGTAATGCAAGTAGCGTATGCGCTCACGCAACTGGTCCAGAACC
TTGACCGAACGCAGCGGTGGTAACGGCGCAGTGGCGGTTTTCATGGCTTGTTATGACTGTTTTTTTGGGG
TACAGTCTATGCCTCGGGCATCCAAGCAGCAAGCGCGTTACGCCGTGGGTCGATGTTTGATGTTATGGAG
CAGCAACGATGTTACGCAGCAGGGCAGTCGCCCTAAAACAAAGTTAAACATTATGAGGGAAGCGGTGATC
GCCGAAGTATCGACTCAACTATCAGAGGTAGTTGGCGTCATCGAGCGCCATCTCGAACCGACGTTGCTGG
CCGTACATTTGTACGGCTCCGCAGTGGATGGCGGCCTGAAGCCACACAGTGATATTGATTTGCTGGTTAC
GGTGACCGTAAGGCTTGATGAAACAACGCGGCGAGCTTTGATCAACGACCTTTTGGAAACTTCGGCTTCC
CCTGGAGAGAGCGAGATTCTCCGCGCTGTAGAAGTCACCATTGTTGTGCACGACGACATCATTCCGTGGC
GTTATCCAGCTAAGCGCGAACTGCAATTTGGAGAATGGCAGCGCAATGACATTCTTGCAGGTATCTTCGA
GCCAGCCACGATCGACATTGATCTGGCTATCTTGCTGACAAAAGCAAGAGAACATAGCGTTGCCTTGGTA
GGTCCAGCGGCGGAGGAACTCTTTGATCCGGTTCCTGAACAGGATCTATTTGAGGCGCTAAATGAAACCT
TAACGCTATGGAACTCGCCGCCCGACTGGGCTGGCGATGAGCGAAATGTAGTGCTTACGTTGTCCCGCAT
TTGGTACAGCGCAGTAACCGGCAAAATCGCGCCGAAGGATGTCGCTGCCGACTGGGCAATGGAGCGCCTG
CCGGCCCAGTATCAGCCCGTCATACTTGAAGCTAGACAGGCTTATCTTGGACAAGAAGAAGATCGCTTGG
CCTCGCGCGCAGATCAGTTGGAAGAATTTGTCCACTACGTGAAAGGCGAGATCACCAAGGTAGTCGGCAA
ATAACCCTCGAGCCACCCATGACCAAAATCCCTTAACGTGAGTTACGCGTCGTTCCACTGAGCGTCAGAC
CCCGTAGAAAAGATCAAAGGATCTTCTTGAGATCCTTTTTTTCTGCGCGTAATCTGCTGCTTGCAAACAA
AAAAACCACCGCTACCA
