>Addgene plasmid #82174 | pDONR223_CDC42_p.Q61L | depositor partial sequence | sequence record 155545 | Insert sequence
[552 nt withheld, positions 1-552]
AGCCGCAGGTGTGTGCTGCTA
